>Addgene plasmid #48083 | pCMX-Gal4-hMeCP2-R270X | addgene partial sequence | sequence record 82864 | Gal4-N-term 5'-GAGTAGTAACAAAGGTCAA-3'
CCGGGGATCCGTCGACGGATGGTAGCTGGGATGTTAGGGCTCAGGGAAGAAAAGTCAGAAGACCAGGACC
TCCAGGGCCTCAAGGACAAACCCCTCAAGTTTAAAAAGGTGAAGAAAGATAAGAAAGAAGAGAAAGAGGG
CAAGCATGAGCCCGTGCAGCCATCAGCCCACCACTCTGCTGAGCCCGCAGAGGCAGGCAAAGCAGAGACA
TCAGAAGGGTCAGGCTCCGCCCCGGCTGTGCCGGAAGCTTCTGCCTCCCCCAAACAGCGGCGCTCCATCA
TCCGTGACCGGGGACCCATGTATGATGACCCCACCCTGCCTGAAGGCTGGACACGGAAGCTTAAGCAAAG
GAAATCTGGCCGCTCTGCTGGGAAGTATGATGTGTATTTGATCAATCCCCAGGGAAAAGCCTTTCGCTCT
AAAGTGGAGTTGATTGCGTACTTCGAAAAGGTAGGCGACACATCCCTGGACCCTAATGATTTTGACTTCA
CGGTAACTGGGAGAGGGAGCCCCTCCCGGCGAGAGCAGAAACCACCTAAGAAGCCCAAATCTCCCAAAGC
TCCAGGAACTGGCAGAGGCCGGGGACGCCCCAAAGGGAGCGGCACCACGAGACCCAAGGCGGCCACGTCA
GAGGGTGTGCAGGTGAAAAGGGTCCTGGAGAAAAGTCCTGGGAAGCTCCTTGTCAAGATGCCTTTTCAAA
CTTCGCCAGGGGGCAAGGCTGAGGGGGGTGGGGCCACCACATCCACCCAGGTCATGGTGATCAAACGCCC
CGGCAGGAAGCGAAAAGCTGAGGCCGACCCTCAGGCCATTCCCAAGAAACGGGGCTGAAAGCCGGGGAGT
GTGGTGGCAGCCGCTGCCGCCGAGGCCAAAAAGAAAGCCGTGAAGGAGTCTTCTATCCGATCTGTGCAGG
AGACCGTACTCCCCATCAAGAAGCGCAAGACCCGGGAGACGGTCAGCATCGAGGTCAAGGAAGTGGTGAA
GCCCCTGCTGG
