[The description below was written by a language model from this plasmid's Addgene catalogue record.]
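Description:
pCMX-Gal4-hMeCP2-R270X is a mammalian expression plasmid built on the pCMX-Gal4 backbone (about 4.5 kb without insert). It is maintained in bacteria as a high-copy plasmid under ampicillin selection. The record gives no feature table. The promoter, polyadenylation signal and origin of replication are therefore not explicitly listed, although the pCMX name suggests a CMV-driven expression cassette. No mammalian selection marker is recorded.

The insert is human MECP2, encoding methyl-CpG binding protein 2, the gene mutated in Rett syndrome. It is fused at its N terminus to a Gal4 tag supplied by the backbone. The coding sequence carries the R270X nonsense mutation, which replaces arginine 270 with a stop codon and so yields a C-terminally truncated protein. The record's mutation note ties this truncation to the AT-hook region of MeCP2, and the associated publication concerns an AT-hook domain that influences the clinical course of Rett syndrome and related disorders.

Gal4 fusions of this type generally use the Gal4 DNA-binding domain to tether a protein to UAS sites placed upstream of a reporter gene. The tethered protein's effect on transcription can then be measured independently of its own DNA-binding specificity. The record does not specify which portion of Gal4 is present or which assay was used. Its stated purpose is simply mammalian expression of Gal4-tagged MeCP2-R270X. The plasmid is probably suited to comparing the activity of this disease-associated truncation with wild-type or other mutant MeCP2 proteins in transfected mammalian cells.
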