Addgene plasmid #48083: pCMX-Gal4-hMeCP2-R270X
Purpose: Mammalian expression of Gal4 tagged MeCP2-R270X
Depositing lab: Huda Zoghbi. Depositing organization: Baylor College of Medicine. Publication: An AT-hook domain in MeCP2 determines the clinical course of Rett syndrome and related disorders. Baker SA, Chen L, Wilkins AD, Yu P, Lichtarge O, Zoghbi HY. Cell. 2013 Feb 28;152(5):984-96. doi: 10.1016/j.cell.2013.01.038. PubMed 23452848.
Backbone
  Vector backbone: pCMX-Gal4
  Backbone size w/o insert (bp): 4500
  Vector type: Mammalian Expression
Growth in bacteria
  Bacterial resistance: Ampicillin, 100 μg/mL
  Growth temperature: 37°C
  Growth strain: DH5alpha
  Copy number: High Copy
Gene/Insert
  Gene/Insert name: Methyl-CpG Binding Protein 2 (Rett Syndrome) (alt name: MeCP2)
  Species: H. sapiens (human)
  Mutation: expresses AT-Hook R270X
  Entrez Gene: MECP2 (a.k.a. AUTSX3, MRX16, MRX79, MRXS13, MRXSL, PPMX, RS, RTS, RTT)
  Tag / fusion protein: Gal4 (N terminal on backbone)
  Cloning method: Unknown
  Sequencing primers: 5′ Gal4 N-term
Terms and licenses: Academic/Nonprofit Terms; Industry Terms: Not Available to Industry
How to cite: pCMX-Gal4-hMeCP2-R270X was a gift from Huda Zoghbi (Addgene plasmid # 48083 ; http://n2t.net/addgene:48083 ; RRID:Addgene_48083)
